>Addgene plasmid #203761 | pcDNA3.1 BoMo N-1F | addgene full sequence | sequence record 402976 | Addgene NGS Result
GACGGATCGGGAGATCTCCCGATCCCCTATGGTGCACTCTCAGTACAATCTGCTCTGATGCCGCATAGTT
AAGCCAGTATCTGCTCCCTGCTTGTGTGTTGGAGGTCGCTGAGTAGTGCGCGAGCAAAATTTAAGCTACA
ACAAGGCAAGGCTTGACCGACAATTGCATGAAGAATCTGCTTAGGGTTAGGCGTTTTGCGCTGCTTCGCG
ATGTACGGGCCAGATATACGCGTTGACATTGATTATTGACTAGTTATTAATAGTAATCAATTACGGGGTC
ATTAGTTCATAGCCCATATATGGAGTTCCGCGTTACATAACTTACGGTAAATGGCCCGCCTGGCTGACCG
CCCAACGACCCCCGCCCATTGACGTCAATAATGACGTATGTTCCCATAGTAACGCCAATAGGGACTTTCC
ATTGACGTCAATGGGTGGAGTATTTACGGTAAACTGCCCACTTGGCAGTACATCAAGTGTATCATATGCC
AAGTACGCCCCCTATTGACGTCAATGACGGTAAATGGCCCGCCTGGCATTATGCCCAGTACATGACCTTA
TGGGACTTTCCTACTTGGCAGTACATCTACGTATTAGTCATCGCTATTACCATGGTGATGCGGTTTTGGC
AGTACATCAATGGGCGTGGATAGCGGTTTGACTCACGGGGATTTCCAAGTCTCCACCCCATTGACGTCAA
TGGGAGTTTGTTTTGGCACCAAAATCAACGGGACTTTCCAAAATGTCGTAACAACTCCGCCCCATTGACG
CAAATGGGCGGTAGGCGTGTACGGTGGGAGGTCTATATAAGCAGAGCTCTCTGGCTAACTAGAGAACCCA
CTGCTTACTGGCTTATCGAAATTAATACGACTCACTATAGGGAGACCCAAGCTGGCTAGCGTTTAAACTT
AAGCTTGCCACCATGGATTACAAGGATGACGACGATAAGGGTACCAAGAAAAGCAACAAGGAGAACCGTC
CGGAAGCGAGCGGTCTGCCGCTGGAGAGCGAACGTACCGGCGATAACCCGACCGTGCGTGGTAGCGCGGG
TGCGGACCCGGTTGGTCAGGATGCGCCGGGTTGGACCTGCCAATTCTGCGAGCGTACCTTTAGCACCAAC
CGTGGTCTGGGCGTGCACAAGCGTCGTGCGCACCCGGTTGAAACCAACACCGACGCGGCGCCGATGATGG
TGAAACGTCGTTGGCACGGCGAGGAAATCGATCTGCTGGCGCGTACCGAGGCGCGTCTGCTGGCGGAACG
TGGCCAGTGCAGCGGTGGCGACCTGTTCGGCGCGCTGCCGGGTTTTGGTCGTACCCTGGAGGCGATTAAA
GGTCAACGTCGTCGTGAACCGTATCGTGCGCTGGTTCAGGCGCATCTGGCGCGTTTTGGTAGCCAACCGG
GTCCGAGCAGCGGTGGCTGCAGCGCGGAGCCGGATTTTCGTCGTGCGAGCGGTGCGGAGGAAGCGGGCGA
GGAACGTTGCGCGGAAGATGCGGCGGCGTATGATCCGAGCGCGGTGGGTCAAATGAGCCCGGATGCGGCG
CGTGTGCTGAGCGAACTGCTGGAGGGTGCGGGTCGTCGTCGTGCGTGCCGTGCGATGCGTCCGAAGACCG
CGGGTCGTCGTAACGACCTGCACGACGATCGTACCGCGAGCGCGCACAAGACCAGCCGTCAGAAACGTCG
TGCGGAGTACGCGCGTGTGCAAGAACTGTATAAGAAATGCCGTAGCCGTGCGGCGGCGGAAGTGATCGAT
GGTGCGTGCGGTGGCGTTGGTCACAGCCTGGAGGAAATGGAAACCTACTGGCGTCCGATTCTGGAACGTG
TGAGCGACGCGCCGGGTCCGACCCCGGAGGCGCTGCACGCGCTGGGTCGTGCGGAATGGCACGGTGGCAA
CCGTGATTATACCCAGCTGTGGAAGCCGATCAGCGTTGAGGAAATTAAAGCGAGCCGTTTCGACTGGCGT
ACCAGCCCGGGTCCGGATGGTATCCGTAGCGGCCAGTGGCGTGCGGTGCCGGTTCACCTGAAGGCGGAAA
TGTTCAACGCGTGGATGGCGCGTGGCGAGATCCCGGAAATTCTGCGTCAATGCCGTACCGTGTTTGTTCC
GAAAGTTGAGCGTCCGGGTGGCCCGGGTGAATACCGTCCGATCAGCATTGCGAGCATCCCGCTGCGTCAC
TTCCACAGCATTCTGGCGCGTCGTCTGCTGGCGTGCTGCCCGCCGGACGCGCGTCAGCGTGGCTTTATCT
GCGCGGATGGTACCCTGGAGAACAGCGCGGTGCTGGACGCGGTTCTGGGTGATAGCCGTAAGAAACTGCG
TGAATGCCACGTGGCGGTTCTGGACTTCGCGAAGGCGTTTGATACCGTGAGCCACGAGGCGCTGGTTGAA
CTGCTGCGTCTGCGTGGCATGCCGGAGCAGTTCTGCGGTTACATTGCGCACCTGTATGACACCGCGAGCA
CCACCCTGGCGGTGAACAACGAAATGAGCAGCCCGGTGAAAGTTGGCCGTGGTGTTCGTCAAGGCGACCC
GCTGAGCCCGATCCTGTTTAACGTGGTTATGGATCTGATTCTGGCGAGCCTGCCGGAGCGTGTGGGTTAC
CGTCTGGAGATGGAACTGGTTAGCGCGCTGGCGTATGCGGACGATCTGGTGCTGCTGGCGGGCAGCAAGG
TTGGTATGCAGGAAAGCATCAGCGCGGTGGACTGCGTTGGCCGTCAAATGGGTCTGCGTCTGAACTGCCG
TAAAAGCGCGGTGCTGAGCATGATCCCGGATGGTCACCGTAAGAAACACCACTACCTGACCGAGCGTACC
TTCAACATTGGTGGCAAGCCGCTGCGTCAGGTGAGCTGCGTTGAACGTTGGCGTTATCTGGGCGTGGACT
TTGAGGCGAGCGGTTGCGTTACCCTGGAACACAGCATCAGCAGCGCGCTGAACAACATTAGCCGTGCGCC
GCTGAAACCGCAGCAACGTCTGGAGATCCTGCGTGCGCACCTGATTCCGCGTTTCCAGCACGGCTTTGTT
CTGGGTAACATCAGCGACGATCGTCTGCGTATGCTGGATGTGCAGATTCGTAAGGCGGTTGGTCAATGGC
TGCGTCTGCCGGCGGACGTGCCGAAAGCGTACTATCACGCGGCGGTTCAAGATGGTGGCCTGGCGATCCC
GAGCGTGCGTGCGACCATCCCGGACCTGATTGTTCGTCGTTTTGGTGGCCTGGATAGCAGCCCGTGGAGC
GTGGCGCGTGCGGCGGCGAAGAGCGACAAAATTCGTAAGAAACTGCGTTGGGCGTGGAAGCAGCTGCGTC
GTTTCAGCCGTGTGGATAGCACCACCCAACGTCCGAGCGTTCGTCTGTTTTGGCGTGAGCACCTGCACGC
GAGCGTTGACGGTCGTGAGCTGCGTGAAAGCACCCGTACCCCGACCAGCACCAAATGGATTCGTGAACGT
TGCGCGCAGATTACCGGTCGTGATTTCGTGCAATTTGTTCACACCCACATCAACGCGCTGCCGAGCCGTA
TTCGTGGCAGCCGTGGCCGTCGTGGTGGCGGTGAGAGCAGCCTGACCTGCCGTGCGGGTTGCAAAGTGCG
TGAAACCACCGCGCACATCCTGCAGCAATGCCACCGTACCCACGGCGGTCGTATCCTGCGTCACAACAAG
ATTGTGAGCTTCGTTGCGAAGGCGATGGAGGAAAACAAATGGACCGTGGAGCTGGAACCGCGTCTGCGTA
CCAGCGTTGGCCTGCGTAAACCGGACATCATTGCGAGCCGTGATGGCGTGGGTGTTATCGTGGACGTTCA
GGTGGTTAGCGGTCAACGTAGCCTGGATGAGCTGCACCGTGAAAAGCGTAACAAATACGGCAACCACGGT
GAGCTGGTTGAGCTGGTTGCGGGCCGTCTGGGTCTGCCGAAAGCGGAGTGCGTGCGTGCGACCAGCTGCA
CCATTAGCTGGCGTGGCGTTTGGAGCCTGACCAGCTATAAAGAGCTGCGTAGCATCATTGGTCTGCGTGA
ACCGACCCTGCAGATCGTGCCGATTCTGGCGCTGCGTGGCAGCCACATGAACTGGACCCGTTTTAACCAA
ATGACCAGCGTGATGGGTGGCGGTGTTGGTTAGTAATCTAGAGGGCCCGTTTAAACCCGCTGATCAGCCT
CGACTGTGCCTTCTAGTTGCCAGCCATCTGTTGTTTGCCCCTCCCCCGTGCCTTCCTTGACCCTGGAAGG
TGCCACTCCCACTGTCCTTTCCTAATAAAATGAGGAAATTGCATCGCATTGTCTGAGTAGGTGTCATTCT
ATTCTGGGGGGTGGGGTGGGGCAGGACAGCAAGGGGGAGGATTGGGAAGACAATAGCAGGCATGCTGGGG
ATGCGGTGGGCTCTATGGCTTCTGAGGCGGAAAGAACCAGCTGGGGCTCTAGGGGGTATCCCC
[124 nt withheld, positions 4404-4527]
C
[91 nt withheld, positions 4529-4619]
A
[49 nt withheld, positions 4621-4669]
CCTTTGACGTTGGAGTCCACGTTCTTT
[37 nt withheld, positions 4697-4733]
ACCCTATCTCGGTCTATTCTTTTGATTTATAAGGGATTTTGCCGATTTCGGCCTATTGGTTAAAAAATGA
GCTGATTTAACAAAAATTTAACGCGAATTAATTCTGTGGAATGTGTGTCAGTTAGGGTGTGGAAAGTCCC
CAGGCTCCCCAGCAGGCAGAAGTATGCAAAGCATGCATCTCAATTAGTCAGCAACCAGGTGTGGAAAGTC
CCCAGGCTCCCCAGCAGGCAGAAGTATGCAAAGCATGCATCTCAATTAGTCAGCAACCATAGTCCCGCCC
CTAACTCCGCCCATCCCGCCCCTAACTCCGCCCAGTTCCGCCCATTCTCCGCCCCATGGCTGACTAATTT
TTTTTATTTATGCAGAGGCCGAGGCCGCCTCTGCCTCTGAGCTATTCCAGAAGTAGTGAGGAGGCTTTTT
TGGAGGCCTAGGCTTTTGCAAAAAGCTCCCGGGAGCTTGTATATCCATTTTCGGATCTGATCAAGAGACA
GGATGAGGATCGTTTCGCATGATTGAACAAGATGGATTGCACGCAGGTTCTCCGGCCGCTTGGGTGGAGA
GGCTATTCGGCTATGACTGGGCACAACAGACAATCGGCTGCTCTGATGCCGCCGTGTTCCGGCTGTCAGC
GCAGGGGCGCCCGGTTCTTTTTGTCAAGACCGACCTGTCCGGTGCCCTGAATGAACTGCAGGACGAGGCA
GCGCGGCTATCGTGGCTGGCCACGACGGGCGTTCCTTGCGCAGCTGTGCTCGACGTTGTCACTGAAGCGG
GAAGGGACTGGCTGCTATTGGGCGAAGTGCCGGGGCAGGATCTCCTGTCATCTCACCTTGCTCCTGCCGA
GAAAGTATCCATCATGGCTGATGCAATGCGGCGGCTGCATACGCTTGATCCGGCTACCTGCCCATTCGAC
CACCAAGCGAAACATCGCATCGAGCGAGCACGTACTCGGATGGAAGCCGGTCTTGTCGATCAGGATGATC
TGGACGAAGAGCATCAGGGGCTCGCGCCAGCCGAACTGTTCGCCAGGCTCAAGGCGCGCATGCCCGACGG
CGAGGATCTCGTCGTGACCCATGGCGATGCCTGCTTGCCGAATATCATGGTGGAAAATGGCCGCTTTTCT
GGATTCATCGACTGTGGCCGGCTGGGTGTGGCGGACCGCTATCAGGACATAGCGTTGGCTACCCGTGATA
TTGCTGAAGAGCTTGGCGGCGAATGGGCTGACCGCTTCCTCGTGCTTTACGGTATCGCCGCTCCCGATTC
GCAGCGCATCGCCTTCTATCGCCTTCTTGACGAGTTCTTCTGAGCGGGACTCTGGGGTTCGAAATGACCG
ACCAAGCGACGCCCAACCTGCCATCACGAGATTTCGATTCCACCGCCGCCTTCTATGAAAGGTTGGGCTT
CGGAATCGTTTTCCGGGACGCCGGCTGGATGATCCTCCAGCGCGGGGATCTCATGCTGGAGTTCTTCGCC
CACCCCAACTTGTTTATTGCAGCTTATAATGGTTACAAATAAAGCAATAGCATCACAAATTTCACAAATA
AAGCATTTTTTTCACTGCATTCTAGTTGTGGTTTGTCCAAACTCATCAATGTATCTTATCATGTCTGTAT
ACCGTCGACCTCTAGCTAGAGCTTGGCGTAATCATGGTCATAGCTGTTTCCTGTGTGAAATTGTTATCCG
CTCACAATTCCACACAACATACGAGCCGGAAGCATAAAGTGTAAAGCCTGGGGTGCCTAATGAGTGAGCT
AACTCACATTAATTGCGTTGCGCTCACTGCCCGCTTTCCAGTCGGGAAACCTGTCGTGCCAGCTGCATTA
ATGAATCGGCCAACGCGCGGGGAGAGGCGGTTTGCGTATTGGGCGCTCTTCCGCTTCCTCGCTCACTGAC
TCGCTGCGCTCGGTCGTTCGGCTGCGGCGAGCGGTATCAGCTCACTCAAAGGCGGTAATACGGTTATCCA
CAGAATCAGGGGATAACGCAGGAAAGAACATGTGAGCAAAAGGCCAGCAAAAGGCCAGGAACCGTAAAAA
GGCCGCGTTGCTGGCGTTTTTCCATAGGCTCCGCCCCCCTGACGAGCATCACAAAAATCGACGCTCAAGT
CAGAGGTGGCGAAACCCGACAGGACTATAAAGATACCAGGCGTTTCCCCCTGGAAGCTCCCTCGTGCGCT
CTCCTGTTCCGACCCTGCCGCTTACCGGATACCTGTCCGCCTTTCTCCCTTCGGGAAGCGTGGCGCTTTC
TCATAGCTCACGCTGTAGGTATCTCAGTTCGGTGTAGGTCGTTCGCTCCAAGCTGGGCTGTGTGCACGAA
CCCCCCGTTCAGCCCGACCGCTGCGCCTTATCCGGTAACTATCGTCTTGAGTCCAACCCGGTAAGACACG
ACTTATCGCCACTGGCAGCAGCCACTGGTAACAGGATTAGCAGAGCGAGGTATGTAGGCGGTGCTACAGA
GTTCTTGAAGTGGTGGCCTAACTACGGCTACACTAGAAGAACAGTATTTGGTATCTGCGCTCTGCTGAAG
CCAGTTACCTTCGGAAAAAGAGTTGGTAGCTCTTGATCCGGCAAACAAACCACCGCTGGTAGCGGTGGTT
TTTTTGTTTGCAAGCAGCAGATTACGCGCAGAAAAAAAGGATCTCAAGAAGATCCTTTGATCTTTTCTAC
GGGGTCTGACGCTCAGTGGAACGAAAACTCACGTTAAGGGATTTTGGTCATGAGATTATCAAAAAGGATC
TTCACCTAGATCCTTTTAAATTAAAAATGAAGTTTTAAATCAATCTAAAGTATATATGAGTAAACTTGGT
CTGACAGTTACCAATGCTTAATCAGTGAGGCACCTATCTCAGCGATCTGTCTATTTCGTTCATCCATAGT
TGCCTGACTCCCCGTCGTGTAGATAACTACGATACGGGAGGGCTTACCATCTGGCCCCAGTGCTGCAATG
ATACCGCGAGACCCACGCTCACCGGCTCCAGATTTATCAGCAATAAACCAGCCAGCCGGAAGGGCCGAGC
GCAGAAGTGGTCCTGCAACTTTATCCGCCTCCATCCAGTCTATTAATTGTTGCCGGGAAGCTAGAGTAAG
TAGTTCGCCAGTTAATAGTTTGCGCAACGTTGTTGCCATTGCTACAGGCATCGTGGTGTCACGCTCGTCG
TTTGGTATGGCTTCATTCAGCTCCGGTTCCCAACGATCAAGGCGAGTTACATGATCCCCCATGTTGTGCA
AAAAAGCGGTTAGCTCCTTCGGTCCTCCGATCGTTGTCAGAAGTAAGTTGGCCGCAGTGTTATCACTCAT
GGTTATGGCAGCACTGCATAATTCTCTTACTGTCATGCCATCCGTAAGATGCTTTTCTGTGACTGGTGAG
TACTCAACCAAGTCATTCTGAGAATAGTGTATGCGGCGACCGAGTTGCTCTTGCCCGGCGTCAATACGGG
ATAATACCGCGCCACATAGCAGAACTTTAAAAGTGCTCATCATTGGAAAACGTTCTTCGGGGCGAAAACT
CTCAAGGATCTTACCGCTGTTGAGATCCAGTTCGATGTAACCCACTCGTGCACCCAACTGATCTTCAGCA
TCTTTTACTTTCACCAGCGTTTCTGGGTGAGCAAAAACAGGAAGGCAAAATGCCGCAAAAAAGGGAATAA
GGGCGACACGGAAATGTTGAATACTCATACTCTTCCTTTTTCAATATTATTGAAGCATTTATCAGGGTTA
TTGTCTCATGAGCGGATACATATTTGAATGTATTTAGAAAAATAAACAAATAGGGGTTCCGCGCACATTT
CCCCGAAAAGTGCCACCTGACGTC
Features (pLannotate 1.2.2; 20 found; start..end, strand, type, name):
     28..80      -  misc_feature   bom (fragment): basis of mobility region from pBR322
    235..614     +  enhancer       CMV enhancer: human cytomegalovirus immediate early enhancer
    615..818     +  promoter       CMV promoter: human cytomegalovirus (CMV) immediate early promoter
    814..847     +  LTR            5' LTR (truncated) (fragment): truncated 5' long terminal repeat (LTR) from HIV-1
    863..881     +  promoter       T7 promoter: promoter for bacteriophage T7 RNA polymerase
    926..950     +  CDS            3xFLAG (fragment): three tandem FLAG® epitope tags
   4134..4358    +  polyA_signal   bGH poly(A) signal: bovine growth hormone polyadenylation signal
   4362..4383    +  promoter       SV40 promoter (fragment): SV40 enhancer and early promoter
   4404..4832    +  rep_origin     f1 ori (sequence partly withheld): f1 bacteriophage origin of replication; arrow indicates direction of (+) strand synthesis
   4846..5175    +  promoter       SV40 promoter: SV40 enhancer and early promoter
   5242..6033    +  CDS            neo: KKA2_KLEPN - Also known as kan, nptII. Experimental evidence at protein level: Swiss-Prot protein existence level 1. Resistance to kanamycin, neomycin, paromomycin, ribostamycin, butirosin and gentamicin B. From Klebsiella pneumoniae.
   6057..6215    +  CDS            ble (fragment): BLE_KLEPN - Experimental evidence at protein level: Swiss-Prot protein existence level 1. Binding protein with a strong affinity to the bleomycin family of antibiotics. Binds to CL990; an antimitotic-antibiotic compound. From Klebsiella pneumoniae.
   6210..6331    +  polyA_signal   SV40 poly(A) signal: SV40 polyadenylation signal
   6404..6420    -  protein_bind   lac operator: The lac repressor binds to the lac operator to inhibit transcription in E. coli. This inhibition can be relieved by adding lactose or isopropyl-β-D-thiogalactopyranoside (IPTG). lac repressor encoded by lacI
   6428..6458    -  promoter       lac promoter: promoter for the E. coli lac operon
   6473..6494    -  protein_bind   CAP binding site: CAP binding activates transcription in the presence of cAMP. E. coli catabolite activator protein
   6507..6599    -  CDS            lacI (fragment): lac repressor; lacI; The lac repressor binds to the lac operator to inhibit transcription in E. coli. This inhibition can be relieved by adding lactose or isopropyl-β-D-thiogalactopyranoside (IPTG).
   6782..7370    -  rep_origin     ori: high-copy-number ColE1/pMB1/pBR322/pUC origin of replication
   7541..8401    -  CDS            AmpR: β-lactamase; bla; confers resistance to ampicillin, carbenicillin, and related antibiotics
   8402..8506    -  promoter       AmpR promoter: bla
