[The description below was written by a language model from this plasmid's Addgene catalogue record and pLannotate feature annotations shown in this document.]
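Description:
pcDNA3.1 BoMo N-1F is a mammalian expression plasmid of about 8.5 kb, built on the pcDNA3.1 backbone to produce the R2 retroelement protein of the silkworm Bombyx mori with an N-terminal FLAG tag. In bacteria it is maintained at high copy through a ColE1/pUC-type origin and selected with ampicillin via the β-lactamase gene and its own promoter. An f1 phage origin is also present. Small lac promoter/operator, lacI and bom fragments are backbone remnants with no evident role in the design.

Expression of the insert is driven by the human cytomegalovirus immediate-early enhancer and promoter and terminated by the bovine growth hormone polyadenylation signal. A T7 promoter sits just upstream of the coding region and could support in vitro transcription. The automated annotation identifies only a short match to the 3xFLAG element at the start of the open reading frame, which fits the single FLAG epitope suggested by the plasmid name. The roughly 3.2 kb between that tag and the bGH signal is left unannotated and presumably holds the R2 coding sequence, which was inserted by Gibson assembly. A brief hit labelled as a truncated HIV-1 LTR next to the CMV promoter is probably an annotation artefact rather than a functional viral element. A separate SV40 early promoter drives the neomycin phosphotransferase gene with an SV40 polyadenylation signal, allowing G418 selection of stably transfected mammalian cells.

R2 elements are non-LTR retrotransposons that insert site-specifically, and their protein carries out this insertion. The associated study concerns harnessing eukaryotic retroelement proteins to insert transgenes at human safe-harbor loci. This plasmid supplies tagged protein in mammalian cells for such work, and the FLAG epitope allows its detection or purification.
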