Addgene plasmid #203761: pcDNA3.1 BoMo N-1F
Purpose: For expression of N-flag tagged BoMo R2 protein in mammalian cells
Depositing lab: Kathleen Collins. Depositing organization: University of California, Berkeley. Publication: Harnessing eukaryotic retroelement proteins for transgene insertion into human safe-harbor loci. Zhang X, Van Treeck B, Horton CA, McIntyre JJR, Palm SM, Shumate JL, Collins K. Nat Biotechnol. 2024 Feb 20. doi: 10.1038/s41587-024-02137-y. PubMed 38379101.
Backbone
  Vector backbone: pcDNA3.1
  Vector type: Mammalian Expression
Growth in bacteria
  Bacterial resistance: Ampicillin, 100 μg/mL
  Growth temperature: 37°C
  Growth strain: DH5alpha
  Copy number: High Copy
Gene/Insert
  Gene/Insert name: R2 retroelement protein
  Species: Bombyx mori
  Tag / fusion protein: Flag (N terminal on insert)
  Cloning method: Gibson Cloning
Terms and licenses: Academic/Nonprofit Terms; Industry Terms: Not Available to Industry
How to cite: pcDNA3.1 BoMo N-1F was a gift from Kathleen Collins (Addgene plasmid # 203761 ; http://n2t.net/addgene:203761 ; RRID:Addgene_203761)
